Addgene plasmid #173066: p2T_CAG_SpCas9PE2_5plinker_BlastR
Purpose: Expresses PE2
Depositing lab: Richard Sherwood. Depositing organization: Brigham and Women's Hospital. Publication: Peptide fusion improves prime editing efficiency. Velimirovic M, Zanetti LC, Shen MW, Fife JD, Lin L, Cha M, Akinci E, Barnum D, Yu T, Sherwood RI. Nat Commun. 2022 Jun 18;13(1):3512. doi: 10.1038/s41467-022-31270-y. PubMed 35717416.
Backbone
  Vector backbone: p2T_CAG_SpCas9PE2_BlastR
  Vector type: Mammalian Expression
  Selectable markers: Blasticidin
Growth in bacteria
  Bacterial resistance: Ampicillin, 100 μg/mL
  Growth temperature: 37°C
  Growth strain: DH5alpha
  Copy number: High Copy
Gene/Insert
  Gene/Insert name: 5plinker
  Species: Synthetic
Terms and licenses: Academic/Nonprofit Terms; Industry Terms: Not Available to Industry
Depositor comments: Please visit https://www.biorxiv.org/content/10.1101/2021.09.22.461415v1 for bioRxiv preprint.
How to cite: p2T_CAG_SpCas9PE2_5plinker_BlastR was a gift from Richard Sherwood (Addgene plasmid # 173066 ; http://n2t.net/addgene:173066 ; RRID:Addgene_173066)
