[The description below was written by a language model from this plasmid's Addgene catalogue record and pLannotate feature annotations shown in this document.]
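Description:
p2T_CAG_SpCas9PE2_5plinker_BlastR is a 13.1 kb mammalian expression plasmid that expresses the PE2 prime editor. It is built on a pBluescript-type bacterial backbone, with a high-copy ColE1/pUC origin, an f1 phage origin, ampicillin resistance (AmpR with its own promoter), and remnants of the lacZα/lac promoter region and flanking T7 and T3 promoters. The recorded insert is a synthetic "5plinker" added to the parental p2T_CAG_SpCas9PE2_BlastR vector. The name suggests a linker at the 5' (N-terminal) end of the editor coding sequence, but the record does not describe its composition, and the feature table does not annotate it separately.

The main expression unit is driven by the CAG promoter, annotated as the CMV enhancer, chicken β-actin promoter and chimeric β-actin/β-globin intron, which gives strong constitutive expression in many mammalian cell types. Downstream lie the contiguous Streptococcus pyogenes Cas9 coding segments followed by a fragment of Moloney murine leukemia virus Gag-Pol. This fragment corresponds to the reverse transcriptase domain that is fused to a Cas9 nickase in PE2, and the unit ends with a bGH polyadenylation signal. A single loxP site sits just upstream of the CAG promoter.

On the opposite strand, an SV40 early promoter paired with the bacterial EM7 promoter drives blasticidin S deaminase (BSD), terminated by an SV40 poly(A) signal, allowing blasticidin selection of transfected cells. Short bleomycin-resistance fragments next to BSD appear to be cloning remnants. The associated publication concerns peptide fusions that improve prime editing efficiency, so this construct likely serves as a linker-bearing scaffold or control for such fusions.
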