Features (pLannotate 1.2.2; 26 found; start..end, strand, type, name):
     34..462     -  rep_origin     f1 ori (sequence partly withheld): f1 bacteriophage origin of replication; arrow indicates direction of (+) strand synthesis
    467..622     -  CDS            lacZα (fragment): LacZα fragment of β-galactosidase; lacZ fragment
    630..648     +  promoter       T7 promoter: promoter for bacteriophage T7 RNA polymerase
    893..926     +  protein_bind   loxP: Cre-mediated recombination occurs in the 8-bp core sequence (GCATACAT). Cre recombinase
    941..1320    +  enhancer       CMV enhancer: human cytomegalovirus immediate early enhancer
   1322..1599    +  promoter       chicken β-actin promoter: No description available
   1600..2616    +  intron         chimeric intron: chimera between introns from chicken β-actin and rabbit β-globin
   2903..4504    +  CDS            Cas9(N): N-terminal portion of Streptococcus pyogenes Cas9 (Zetsche et al., 2015)
   4505..6999    +  CDS            Cas9(C) (fragment): C-terminal portion of Streptococcus pyogenes Cas9 (Zetsche et al., 2015)
   7103..9134    +  CDS            gag-pol (fragment): Moloney murine leukemia virus Gag-Pol polyprotein; gag-pol; contains a read-through stop codon
   9251..9475    +  polyA_signal   bGH poly(A) signal: bovine growth hormone polyadenylation signal
   9502..9526    -  misc_feature   MCS (fragment): pBluescript multiple cloning site
   9546..9680    -  polyA_signal   SV40 poly(A) signal: SV40 polyadenylation signal
   9675..9800    -  CDS            ble (fragment): BLE_KLEPN - Experimental evidence at protein level: Swiss-Prot protein existence level 1. Binding protein with a strong affinity to the bleomycin family of antibiotics. Binds to CL990; an antimitotic-antibiotic compound. From Klebsiella pneumoniae.
   9810..9837    -  CDS            BleoR (fragment): antibiotic-binding protein; Sh ble from Streptoalloteichus hindustanus; confers resistance to bleomycin, phleomycin, and Zeocin™
   9838..10236   -  CDS            BSD: blasticidin S deaminase; Aspergillus terreus BSD; confers resistance to blasticidin
  10255..10302   -  promoter       EM7 promoter: synthetic bacterial promoter&nbsp
  10350..10679   -  promoter       SV40 promoter: SV40 enhancer and early promoter
  10950..10968   -  promoter       T3 promoter: promoter for bacteriophage T3 RNA polymerase
  11011..11033   -  protein_bind   lac operator (fragment): The lac repressor binds to the lac operator to inhibit transcription in E. coli. This inhibition can be relieved by adding lactose or isopropyl-β-D-thiogalactopyranoside (IPTG). lac repressor encoded by lacI
  11037..11067   -  promoter       lac promoter: promoter for the E. coli lac operon
  11082..11103   -  protein_bind   CAP binding site: CAP binding activates transcription in the presence of cAMP. E. coli catabolite activator protein
  11116..11208   -  CDS            lacI (fragment): lac repressor; lacI; The lac repressor binds to the lac operator to inhibit transcription in E. coli. This inhibition can be relieved by adding lactose or isopropyl-β-D-thiogalactopyranoside (IPTG).
  11391..11979   -  rep_origin     ori: high-copy-number ColE1/pMB1/pBR322/pUC origin of replication
  12150..13010   -  CDS            AmpR: β-lactamase; bla; confers resistance to ampicillin, carbenicillin, and related antibiotics
  13011..13115   -  promoter       AmpR promoter: bla
>Addgene plasmid #173066 | p2T_CAG_SpCas9PE2_5plinker_BlastR | addgene full sequence | sequence record 367737 | Addgene NGS Result
CCACCTAAATTGTAAGCGTTAATATTTTGTTAAAATTCGCGTTAAATTTTTGTTAAATCAGCTCATTTTT
TAACCAATAGGCCGAAATCGGCAAAATCCCTTATAAATCAAAAGAATAGACCGAGATAGGGT
[37 nt withheld, positions 133-169]
AAAGAACGTGGACTCCAACGTCAAAGG
[49 nt withheld, positions 197-245]
T
[91 nt withheld, positions 247-337]
G
[124 nt withheld, positions 339-462]
CCCATTCGCCATTCAGGCTGCGCAACTGTTGGGAAGGGCGATCGGTGCGGGCCTCTTCGCTATTACGCCA
GCTGGCGAAAGGGGGATGTGCTGCAAGGCGATTAAGTTGGGTAACGCCAGGGTTTTCCCAGTCACGACGT
TGTAAAACGACGGCCAGTGAGCGCGCGTAATACGACTCACTATAGGGCGAATTGGGTACCGGCATATGGT
TCTTGACAGAGGTGTAAAAAGTACTCAAAAATTTTACTCAAGTGAAAGTACAAGTACTTAGGGAAAATTT
TACTCAATTAAAAGTAAAAGTATCTGGCTAGAATCTTACTTGAGTAAAAGTAAAAAAGTACTCCATTAAA
ATTGTACTTGAGTATTAAGGAAGTAAAAGTAAAAGCAAGAAAGATCGATCTCGAAGGATCTGGAGGCCAC
CATGGTGTCGATAACTTCGTATAGCATACATTATACGAAGTTATCGATAAGCTTGCTCGACATTGATTAT
TGACTAGTTATTAATAGTAATCAATTACGGGGTCATTAGTTCATAGCCCATATATGGAGTTCCGCGTTAC
ATAACTTACGGTAAATGGCCCGCCTGGCTGACCGCCCAACGACCCCCGCCCATTGACGTCAATAATGACG
TATGTTCCCATAGTAACGCCAATAGGGACTTTCCATTGACGTCAATGGGTGGAGTATTTACGGTAAACTG
CCCACTTGGCAGTACATCAAGTGTATCATATGCCAAGTACGCCCCCTATTGACGTCAATGACGGTAAATG
GCCCGCCTGGCATTATGCCCAGTACATGACCTTATGGGACTTTCCTACTTGGCAGTACATCTACGTATTA
GTCATCGCTATTACCATGGTCGAGGTGAGCCCCACGTTCTGCTTCACTCTCCCCATCTCCCCCCCCTCCC
CACCCCCAATTTTGTATTTATTTATTTTTTAATTATTTTGTGCAGCGATGGGGGCGGGGGGGGGGGGGGG
GCGCGCGCCRGGSGGGGSGGGGSGGGGSGRGGGGSGGGGSGGGGCGAGGCGGAGAGGTGCGGCGGCAGCC
AATCAGAGCGGCGCGCTCCGAAAGTTTCCTTTTATGGCGAGGCGGCGGCGGCGGCGGCCCTATAAAAAGC
GAAGCGCGCGGCGGGCGGGAGTCGCTGCGCGCTGCCTTCGCCCCGTGCCCCGCTCCGCCGCCGCCTCGCG
CCGCCCGCCCCGGCTCTGACTGACCGCGTTACTCCCACAGGTGAGCGGGCGGGACGGCCCTTCTCCTCCG
GGCTGTAATTAGCGCTTGGTTTAATGACGGCTTGTTTCTTTTCTGTGGCTGCGTGAAAGCCTTGAGGGGC
TCCGGGAGGGCCCTTTGTGCGGGGGGAGCGGCTCGGGGGGTGCGTGCGTGTGTGTGTGCGTGGGGAGCGC
CGCGTGCGGCTCCGCGCTGCCCGGCGGCTGTGAGCGCTGCGGGCGCGGCGCGGGGCTTTGTGCGCTCCGC
AGTGTGCGCGAGGGGAGCGCGGCCGGGGGCGGTGCCCCGCGGTGCGGGGGGGGCTGCGAGGGGAACAAAG
GCTGCGTGCGGGGTGTGTGCGTGGGGGGGTGAGCAGGGGGTGTGGGCGCGTCGGTCGGGCTGCAACCCCC
CCTGCACCCCCCTCCCCGAGTTGCTGAGCACGGCCCGGCTTCGGGTGCGGGGCTCCGTACGGGGCGTGGC
GCGGGGCTCGCCGTGCCGGGCGGGGGGTGGCGGCAGGKGGGGGTGCCGGGCGGGGCGGGGCCGCCTCGGG
CCGGGGRGGGCTCGGGGGRGGGGCGCGGCGGCCCCCGGAGCGCCGGCGGCTGTCGAGGCGCGGCGAGCCG
CAGCCATTGCCTTTTATGGTAATCGTGCGAGAGGGCGCAGGGACTTCCTTTGTCCCAAATCTGTGCGGAG
CCGAAATCTGGGAGGCGCCGCCGCACCCCCTCTAGCGGGCGCGGGGCGAAGCGGTGCGGCGCCGGCAGGA
AGGAAATGGGCGGGGAGGGCCTTCGTGCGTCGCCGCGCCGCCGTCCCCTTCTCCCTCTCCAGCCTCGGGG
CTGTCCGCGGGGGGACGGCTGCCTTCGGGGGGGACGGGGCAGGGCGGGGTTCGGCTTCTGGCGTGTGACC
GGCGGCTCTAGAGCCTCTGCTAACCATGTTCATGCCTTCTTCTTTTTCCTACAGCTCCTGGGCAACGTGC
TGGTTATTGTGCTGTCTCATCATTTTGGCAAAGAATTCCTCGAGCGGCCGCCAGTGTGATGGATATCTGC
AGAATTCCAGCACACTGGCGGCCGTTACTAGTGGATCCACCGGTACCATGGCTAGCGGAGGATCTAGCGG
AGGCTCCTCTGGCTCTGAGACACCTGGCACAAGCGAGAGCGCAACACCTGAAAGCAGCGGGGGCAGCAGC
GGGGGGTCATGTACACCAAAGAAGAAGCGGAAGGTCGGTATCCACGGAGTCCCAGCAGCCGACAAGAAGT
ACAGCATCGGCCTGGACATCGGCACCAACTCTGTGGGCTGGGCCGTGATCACCGACGAGTACAAGGTGCC
CAGCAAGAAATTCAAGGTGCTGGGCAACACCGACCGGCACAGCATCAAGAAGAACCTGATCGGAGCCCTG
CTGTTCGACAGCGGCGAAACAGCCGAGGCCACCCGGCTGAAGAGAACCGCCAGAAGAAGATACACCAGAC
GGAAGAACCGGATCTGCTATCTGCAAGAGATCTTCAGCAACGAGATGGCCAAGGTGGACGACAGCTTCTT
CCACAGACTGGAAGAGTCCTTCCTGGTGGAAGAGGATAAGAAGCACGAGCGGCACCCCATCTTCGGCAAC
ATCGTGGACGAGGTGGCCTACCACGAGAAGTACCCCACCATCTACCACCTGAGAAAGAAACTGGTGGACA
GCACCGACAAGGCCGACCTGCGGCTGATCTATCTGGCCCTGGCCCACATGATCAAGTTCCGGGGCCACTT
CCTGATCGAGGGCGACCTGAACCCCGACAACAGCGACGTGGACAAGCTGTTCATCCAGCTGGTGCAGACC
TACAACCAGCTGTTCGAGGAAAACCCCATCAACGCCAGCGGCGTGGACGCCAAGGCCATCCTGTCTGCCA
GACTGAGCAAGAGCAGACGGCTGGAAAATCTGATCGCCCAGCTGCCCGGCGAGAAGAAGAATGGCCTGTT
CGGAAACCTGATTGCCCTGAGCCTGGGCCTGACCCCCAACTTCAAGAGCAACTTCGACCTGGCCGAGGAT
GCCAAACTGCAGCTGAGCAAGGACACCTACGACGACGACCTGGACAACCTGCTGGCCCAGATCGGCGACC
AGTACGCCGACCTGTTTCTGGCCGCCAAGAACCTGTCCGACGCCATCCTGCTGAGCGACATCCTGAGAGT
GAACACCGAGATCACCAAGGCCCCCCTGAGCGCCTCTATGATCAAGAGATACGACGAGCACCACCAGGAC
CTGACCCTGCTGAAAGCTCTCGTGCGGCAGCAGCTGCCTGAGAAGTACAAAGAGATTTTCTTCGACCAGA
GCAAGAACGGCTACGCCGGCTACATTGACGGCGGAGCCAGCCAGGAAGAGTTCTACAAGTTCATCAAGCC
CATCCTGGAAAAGATGGACGGCACCGAGGAACTGCTCGTGAAGCTGAACAGAGAGGACCTGCTGCGGAAG
CAGCGGACCTTCGACAACGGCAGCATCCCCCACCAGATCCACCTGGGAGAGCTGCACGCCATTCTGCGGC
GGCAGGAAGATTTTTACCCATTCCTGAAGGACAACCGGGAAAAGATCGAGAAGATCCTGACCTTCCGCAT
CCCCTACTACGTGGGCCCTCTGGCCAGGGGAAACAGCAGATTCGCCTGGATGACCAGAAAGAGCGAGGAA
ACCATCACCCCCTGGAACTTCGAGGAAGTGGTGGACAAGGGCGCTTCCGCCCAGAGCTTCATCGAGCGGA
TGACCAACTTCGATAAGAACCTGCCCAACGAGAAGGTGCTGCCCAAGCACAGCCTGCTGTACGAGTACTT
CACCGTGTATAACGAGCTGACCAAAGTGAAATACGTGACCGAGGGAATGAGAAAGCCCGCCTTCCTGAGC
GGCGAGCAGAAAAAGGCCATCGTGGACCTGCTGTTCAAGACCAACCGGAAAGTGACCGTGAAGCAGCTGA
AAGAGGACTACTTCAAGAAAATCGAGTGCTTCGACTCCGTGGAAATCTCCGGCGTGGAAGATCGGTTCAA
CGCCTCCCTGGGCACATACCACGATCTGCTGAAAATTATCAAGGACAAGGACTTCCTGGACAATGAGGAA
AACGAGGACATTCTGGAAGATATCGTGCTGACCCTGACACTGTTTGAGGACAGAGAGATGATCGAGGAAC
GGCTGAAAACCTATGCCCACCTGTTCGACGACAAAGTGATGAAGCAGCTGAAGCGGCGGAGATACACCGG
CTGGGGCAGGCTGAGCCGGAAGCTGATCAACGGCATCCGGGACAAGCAGTCCGGCAAGACAATCCTGGAT
TTCCTGAAGTCCGACGGCTTCGCCAACAGAAACTTCATGCAGCTGATCCACGACGACAGCCTGACCTTTA
AAGAGGACATCCAGAAAGCCCAGGTGTCCGGCCAGGGCGATAGCCTGCACGAGCACATTGCCAATCTGGC
CGGCAGCCCCGCCATTAAGAAGGGCATCCTGCAGACAGTGAAGGTGGTGGACGAGCTCGTGAAAGTGATG
GGCCGGCACAAGCCCGAGAACATCGTGATCGAAATGGCCAGAGAGAACCAGACCACCCAGAAGGGACAGA
AGAACAGCCGCGAGAGAATGAAGCGGATCGAAGAGGGCATCAAAGAGCTGGGCAGCCAGATCCTGAAAGA
ACACCCCGTGGAAAACACCCAGCTGCAGAACGAGAAGCTGTACCTGTACTACCTGCAGAATGGGCGGGAT
ATGTACGTGGACCAGGAACTGGACATCAACCGGCTGTCCGACTACGATGTGGACGCTATCGTGCCTCAGA
GCTTTCTGAAGGACGACTCCATCGACAACAAGGTGCTGACCAGAAGCGACAAGAACCGGGGCAAGAGCGA
CAACGTGCCCTCCGAAGAGGTCGTGAAGAAGATGAAGAACTACTGGCGGCAGCTGCTGAACGCCAAGCTG
ATTACCCAGAGAAAGTTCGACAATCTGACCAAGGCCGAGAGAGGCGGCCTGAGCGAACTGGATAAGGCCG
GCTTCATCAAGAGACAGCTGGTGGAAACCCGGCAGATCACAAAGCACGTGGCACAGATCCTGGACTCCCG
GATGAACACTAAGTACGACGAGAATGACAAGCTGATCCGGGAAGTGAAAGTGATCACCCTGAAGTCCAAG
CTGGTGTCCGATTTCCGGAAGGATTTCCAGTTTTACAAAGTGCGCGAGATCAACAACTACCACCACGCCC
ACGACGCCTACCTGAACGCCGTCGTGGGAACCGCCCTGATCAAAAAGTACCCTAAGCTGGAAAGCGAGTT
CGTGTACGGCGACTACAAGGTGTACGACGTGCGGAAGATGATCGCCAAGAGCGAGCAGGAAATCGGCAAG
GCTACCGCCAAGTACTTCTTCTACAGCAACATCATGAACTTTTTCAAGACCGAGATTACCCTGGCCAACG
GCGAGATCCGGAAGCGGCCTCTGATCGAGACAAACGGCGAAACCGGGGAGATCGTGTGGGATAAGGGCCG
GGATTTTGCCACCGTGCGGAAAGTGCTGAGCATGCCCCAAGTGAATATCGTGAAAAAGACCGAGGTGCAG
ACAGGCGGCTTCAGCAAAGAGTCTATCCTGCCCAAGAGGAACAGCGATAAGCTGATCGCCAGAAAGAAGG
ACTGGGACCCTAAGAAGTACGGCGGCTTCGACAGCCCCACCGTGGCCTATTCTGTGCTGGTGGTGGCCAA
AGTGGAAAAGGGCAAGTCCAAGAAACTGAAGAGTGTGAAAGAGCTGCTGGGGATCACCATCATGGAAAGA
AGCAGCTTCGAGAAGAATCCCATCGACTTTCTGGAAGCCAAGGGCTACAAAGAAGTGAAAAAGGACCTGA
TCATCAAGCTGCCTAAGTACTCCCTGTTCGAGCTGGAAAACGGCCGGAAGAGAATGCTGGCCTCTGCCGG
CGAACTGCAGAAGGGAAACGAACTGGCCCTGCCCTCCAAATATGTGAACTTCCTGTACCTGGCCAGCCAC
TATGAGAAGCTGAAGGGCTCCCCCGAGGATAATGAGCAGAAACAGCTGTTTGTGGAACAGCACAAGCACT
ACCTGGACGAGATCATCGAGCAGATCAGCGAGTTCTCCAAGAGAGTGATCCTGGCCGACGCTAATCTGGA
CAAAGTGCTGTCCGCCTACAACAAGCACCGGGATAAGCCCATCAGAGAGCAGGCCGAGAATATCATCCAC
CTGTTTACCCTGACCAATCTGGGAGCCCCTGCCGCCTTCAAGTACTTTGACACCACCATCGACCGGAAGA
GGTACACCAGCACCAAAGAGGTGCTGGACGCCACCCTGATCCACCAGAGCATCACCGGCCTGTACGAGAC
ACGGATCGACCTGTCTCAGCTGGGAGGTGACTCTGGAGGATCTAGCGGAGGATCCTCTGGCAGCGAGACA
CCAGGAACAAGCGAGTCAGCAACACCAGAGAGCAGTGGCGGCAGCAGCGGCGGCAGCAGCACCCTAAATA
TAGAAGATGAGTATCGGCTACATGAGACCTCAAAAGAGCCAGATGTTTCTCTAGGGTCCACATGGCTGTC
TGATTTTCCTCAGGCCTGGGCGGAAACCGGGGGCATGGGACTGGCAGTTCGCCAAGCTCCTCTGATCATA
CCTCTGAAAGCAACCTCTACCCCCGTGTCCATAAAACAATACCCCATGTCACAAGAAGCCAGACTGGGGA
TCAAGCCCCACATACAGAGACTGTTGGACCAGGGAATACTGGTACCCTGCCAGTCCCCCTGGAACACGCC
CCTGCTACCCGTTAAGAAACCAGGGACTAATGATTATAGGCCTGTCCAGGATCTGAGAGAAGTCAACAAG
CGGGTGGAAGACATCCACCCCACCGTGCCCAACCCTTACAACCTCTTGAGCGGGCTCCCACCGTCCCACC
AGTGGTACACTGTGCTTGATTTAAAGGATGCCTTTTTCTGCCTGAGACTCCACCCCACCAGTCAGCCTCT
CTTCGCCTTTGAGTGGAGAGATCCAGAGATGGGAATCTCAGGACAATTGACCTGGACCAGACTCCCACAG
GGTTTCAAAAACAGTCCCACCCTGTTTAATGAGGCACTGCACAGAGACCTAGCAGACTTCCGGATCCAGC
ACCCAGACTTGATCCTGCTACAGTACGTGGATGACTTACTGCTGGCCGCCACTTCTGAGCTAGACTGCCA
ACAAGGTACTCGGGCCCTGTTACAAACCCTAGGGAACCTCGGGTATCGGGCCTCGGCCAAGAAAGCCCAA
ATTTGCCAGAAACAGGTCAAGTATCTGGGGTATCTTCTAAAAGAGGGTCAGAGATGGCTGACTGAGGCCA
GAAAAGAGACTGTGATGGGGCAGCCTACTCCGAAGACCCCTCGACAACTAAGGGAGTTCCTAGGGAAGGC
AGGCTTCTGTCGCCTCTTCATCCCTGGGTTTGCAGAAATGGCAGCCCCCCTGTACCCTCTCACCAAACCG
GGGACTCTGTTTAATTGGGGCCCAGACCAACAAAAGGCCTATCAAGAAATCAAGCAAGCTCTTCTAACTG
CCCCAGCCCTGGGGTTGCCAGATTTGACTAAGCCCTTTGAACTCTTTGTCGACGAGAAGCAGGGCTACGC
CAAAGGTGTCCTAACGCAAAAACTGGGACCTTGGCGTCGGCCGGTGGCCTACCTGTCCAAAAAGCTAGAC
CCAGTAGCAGCTGGGTGGCCCCCTTGCCTACGGATGGTAGCAGCCATTGCCGTACTGACAAAGGATGCAG
GCAAGCTAACCATGGGACAGCCACTAGTCATTCTGGCCCCCCATGCAGTAGAGGCACTAGTCAAACAACC
CCCCGACCGCTGGCTTTCCAACGCCCGGATGACTCACTATCAGGCCTTGCTTTTGGACACGGACCGGGTC
CAGTTCGGACCGGTGGTAGCCCTGAACCCGGCTACGCTGCTCCCACTGCCTGAGGAAGGGCTGCAACACA
ACTGCCTTGATATCCTGGCCGAAGCCCACGGAACCCGACCCGACCTAACGGACCAGCCGCTCCCAGACGC
CGACCACACCTGGTACACGGATGGAAGCAGTCTCTTACAAGAGGGACAGCGTAAGGCGGGAGCTGCGGTG
ACCACCGAGACCGAGGTAATCTGGGCTAAAGCCCTGCCAGCCGGGACATCCGCTCAGCGGGCTGAACTGA
TAGCACTCACCCAGGCCCTAAAGATGGCAGAAGGTAAGAAGCTAAATGTTTATACTGATAGCCGTTATGC
TTTTGCTACTGCCCATATCCATGGAGAAATATACAGAAGGCGTGGGTGGCTCACATCAGAAGGCAAAGAG
ATCAAAAATAAAGACGAGATCTTGGCCCTACTAAAAGCCCTCTTTCTGCCCAAAAGACTTAGCATAATCC
ATTGTCCAGGACATCAAAAGGGACACAGCGCCGAGGCTAGAGGCAACCGGATGGCTGACCAAGCGGCCCG
AAAGGCAGCCATCACAGAGACTCCAGACACCTCTACCCTCCTCATAGAAAATTCATCACCCTCTGGCGGC
TCAAAAAGAACCGCCGACGGCAGCGAATTCGAGCCCAAGAAGAAGAGGAAAGTCTAACCGGTCATCATCA
CCATCACCATTGAGTTTAAACCCGCTGATCAGCCTCGACTGTGCCTTCTAGTTGCCAGCCATCTGTTGTT
TGCCCCTCCCCCGTGCCTTCCTTGACCCTGGAAGGTGCCACTCCCACTGTCCTTTCCTAATAAAATGAGG
AAATTGCATCGCATTGTCTGAGTAGGTGTCATTCTATTCTGGGGGGTGGGGTGGGGCAGGACAGCAAGGG
GGAGGATTGGGAAGACAATAGCAGGCATGCTGGGGATGCGGTGGGCTCTATGGCTTCTGAGGCGGAAAGA
ACAAGATCTAGCGGCCGCCACCGCGGTGGAGCTCGAATTAATTCATCGATGATGATCCAGACATGATAAG
ATACATTGATGAGTTTGGACAAACCACAACTAGAATGCAGTGAAAAAAATGCTTTATTTGTGAAATTTGT
GATGCTATTGCTTTATTTGTAACCATTATAAGCTGCAATAAACAAGTTGGGGTGGGCGAAGAACTCCAGC
ATGAGATCCCCGCGCTGGAGGATCATCCAGCCGGCGTCCCGGAAAACGATTCCGAAGCCCAACCTTTCAT
AGAAGGCGGCGGTGGAATCGAAATCTCGTAGCACGTGTCAGTCCTGCTCCTCGGCCACGAAGTGCTTAGC
CCTCCCACACATAACCAGAGGGCAGCAATTCACGAATCCCAACTGCCGTCGGCTGTCCATCACTGTCCTT
CACTATGGCTTTGATCCCAGGATGCAGATCGAGAAGCACCTGTCGGCACCGTCCGCAGGGGCTCAAGATG
CCCCTGTTCTCATTTCCGATCGCGACGATACAAGTCAGGTTGCCAGCTGCCGCAGCAGCAGCAGTGCCCA
GCACCACGAGTTCTGCACAAGGTCCCCCAGTAAAATGATATACATTGACACCAGTGAAGATGCGGCCGTC
GCTAGAGAGAGCTGCGCTGGCGACGCTGTAGTCTTCAGAGATGGGGATGCTGTTGATTGTAGCCGTTGCT
CTTTCAATGAGGGTGGATTCTTCTTGAGACAAAGGCTTGGCCATGGTTTAGTTCCTCACCTTGTCGTATT
ATACTATGCCGATATACTATGCCGATGATTAATTGTCAACACGTGCTGATCAGATCCGAAAATGGATATA
CAAGCTCCCGGGAGCTTTTTGCAAAAGCCTAGGCCTCCAAAAAAGCCTCCTCACTACTTCTGGAATAGCT
CAGAGGCAGAGGCGGCCTCGGCCTCTGCATAAATAAAAAAAATTAGTCAGCCATGGGGCGGAGAATGGGC
GGAACTGGGCGGAGTTAGGGGCGGGATGGGCGGAGTTAGGGGCGGGACTATGGTTGCTGACTAATTGAGA
TGCATGCTTTGCATACTTCTGCCTGCTGGGGAGCCTGGGGACTTTCCACACCTGGTTGCTGACTAATTGA
GATGCATGCTTTGCATACTTCTGCCTGCTGGGGAGCCTGGGGACTTTCCACACCCTAACTGACACACATT
CCACAGAATTCAAGTGATCTCCAAAAAATAAGTACTTTTTGACTGTAAATAAAATTGTAAGGAGTAAAAA
GTACTTTTTTTTCTAAAAAAATGTAATTAAGTAAAAGTAAAAGTATTGATTTTTAATTGTACTCAAGTAA
AGTAAAAATCCCCAAAAATAATACTTAAGTACAGTAATCAAGTAAAATTACTCAAGTACTTTACACCTCT
GGTTCTTGACCCCCTACCTTCAGCAAGCCCAGCAGATCCGAGCTCCAGCTTTTGTTCCCTTTAGTGAGGG
TTAATTGCGCGCTTGGCGTAATCATGGTCATAGCTGTTTCCTGTGTGAAATTGTTATCCGCTCACAATTC
CACACAACATACGAGCCGGAAGCATAAAGTGTAAAGCCTGGGGTGCCTAATGAGTGAGCTAACTCACATT
AATTGCGTTGCGCTCACTGCCCGCTTTCCAGTCGGGAAACCTGTCGTGCCAGCTGCATTAATGAATCGGC
CAACGCGCGGGGAGAGGCGGTTTGCGTATTGGGCGCTCTTCCGCTTCCTCGCTCACTGACTCGCTGCGCT
CGGTCGTTCGGCTGCGGCGAGCGGTATCAGCTCACTCAAAGGCGGTAATACGGTTATCCACAGAATCAGG
GGATAACGCAGGAAAGAACATGTGAGCAAAAGGCCAGCAAAAGGCCAGGAACCGTAAAAAGGCCGCGTTG
CTGGCGTTTTTCCATAGGCTCCGCCCCCCTGACGAGCATCACAAAAATCGACGCTCAAGTCAGAGGTGGC
GAAACCCGACAGGACTATAAAGATACCAGGCGTTTCCCCCTGGAAGCTCCCTCGTGCGCTCTCCTGTTCC
GACCCTGCCGCTTACCGGATACCTGTCCGCCTTTCTCCCTTCGGGAAGCGTGGCGCTTTCTCATAGCTCA
CGCTGTAGGTATCTCAGTTCGGTGTAGGTCGTTCGCTCCAAGCTGGGCTGTGTGCACGAACCCCCCGTTC
AGCCCGACCGCTGCGCCTTATCCGGTAACTATCGTCTTGAGTCCAACCCGGTAAGACACGACTTATCGCC
ACTGGCAGCAGCCACTGGTAACAGGATTAGCAGAGCGAGGTATGTAGGCGGTGCTACAGAGTTCTTGAAG
TGGTGGCCTAACTACGGCTACACTAGAAGAACAGTATTTGGTATCTGCGCTCTGCTGAAGCCAGTTACCT
TCGGAAAAAGAGTTGGTAGCTCTTGATCCGGCAAACAAACCACCGCTGGTAGCGGTGGTTTTTTTGTTTG
CAAGCAGCAGATTACGCGCAGAAAAAAAGGATCTCAAGAAGATCCTTTGATCTTTTCTACGGGGTCTGAC
GCTCAGTGGAACGAAAACTCACGTTAAGGGATTTTGGTCATGAGATTATCAAAAAGGATCTTCACCTAGA
TCCTTTTAAATTAAAAATGAAGTTTTAAATCAATCTAAAGTATATATGAGTAAACTTGGTCTGACAGTTA
CCAATGCTTAATCAGTGAGGCACCTATCTCAGCGATCTGTCTATTTCGTTCATCCATAGTTGCCTGACTC
CCCGTCGTGTAGATAACTACGATACGGGAGGGCTTACCATCTGGCCCCAGTGCTGCAATGATACCGCGAG
ACCCACGCTCACCGGCTCCAGATTTATCAGCAATAAACCAGCCAGCCGGAAGGGCCGAGCGCAGAAGTGG
TCCTGCAACTTTATCCGCCTCCATCCAGTCTATTAATTGTTGCCGGGAAGCTAGAGTAAGTAGTTCGCCA
GTTAATAGTTTGCGCAACGTTGTTGCCATTGCTACAGGCATCGTGGTGTCACGCTCGTCGTTTGGTATGG
CTTCATTCAGCTCCGGTTCCCAACGATCAAGGCGAGTTACATGATCCCCCATGTTGTGCAAAAAAGCGGT
TAGCTCCTTCGGTCCTCCGATCGTTGTCAGAAGTAAGTTGGCCGCAGTGTTATCACTCATGGTTATGGCA
GCACTGCATAATTCTCTTACTGTCATGCCATCCGTAAGATGCTTTTCTGTGACTGGTGAGTACTCAACCA
AGTCATTCTGAGAATAGTGTATGCGGCGACCGAGTTGCTCTTGCCCGGCGTCAATACGGGATAATACCGC
GCCACATAGCAGAACTTTAAAAGTGCTCATCATTGGAAAACGTTCTTCGGGGCGAAAACTCTCAAGGATC
TTACCGCTGTTGAGATCCAGTTCGATGTAACCCACTCGTGCACCCAACTGATCTTCAGCATCTTTTACTT
TCACCAGCGTTTCTGGGTGAGCAAAAACAGGAAGGCAAAATGCCGCAAAAAAGGGAATAAGGGCGACACG
GAAATGTTGAATACTCATACTCTTCCTTTTTCAATATTATTGAAGCATTTATCAGGGTTATTGTCTCATG
AGCGGATACATATTTGAATGTATTTAGAAAAATAAACAAATAGGGGTTCCGCGCACATTTCCCCGAAAAG
TG
